>Addgene plasmid #179672 | CMVTO-Lyn-nTVMVpmut-tevs-AP4-tevs-P3-cTVMVp | addgene full sequence | sequence record 355695 | Addgene NGS Result
TGCGGTGGGCTCTATGGAGATCTATCGATGTTCTGGGGATGCGGTGGGCTCTATGGCTTCTGAGGCGGAA
AGAACCAGCTGGGGCTCTAGGGGGTATCCCC
[124 nt withheld, positions 102-225]
C
[91 nt withheld, positions 227-317]
AGGGTGATGGTTCACGTACCTAGAAGTTCCTATTCCGAAGTTCCTATTCTCTAGAAAGTATAGGAACTTC
CTTGGCCAAAAAGCCTGAACTCACCGCGACGTCTGTCGAGAAGTTTCTGATCGAAAAGTTCGACAGCGTC
TCCGACCTGATGCAGCTCTCGGAGGGCGAAGAATCTCGTGCTTTCAGCTTCGATGTAGGAGGGCGTGGAT
ATGTCCTGCGGGTAAATAGCTGCGCCGATGGTTTCTACAAAGATCGTTATGTTTATCGGCACTTTGCATC
GGCCGCGCTCCCGATTCCGGAAGTGCTTGACATTGGGGAATTCAGCGAGAGCCTGACCTATTGCATCTCC
CGCCGTGCACAGGGTGTCACGTTGCAAGACCTGCCTGAAACCGAACTGCCCGCTGTTCTGCAGCCGGTCG
CGGAGGCCATGGATGCGATCGCTGCGGCCGATCTTAGCCAGACGAGCGGGTTCGGCCCATTCGGACCGCA
AGGAATCGGTCAATACACTACATGGCGTGATTTCATATGCGCGATTGCTGATCCCCATGTGTATCACTGG
CAAACTGTGATGGACGACACCGTCAGTGCGTCCGTCGCGCAGGCTCTCGATGAGCTGATGCTTTGGGCCG
AGGACTGCCCCGAAGTCCGGCACCTCGTGCACGCGGATTTCGGCTCCAACAATGTCCTGACGGACAATGG
CCGCATAACAGCGGTCATTGACTGGAGCGAGGCGATGTTCGGGGATTCCCAATACGAGGTCGCCAACATC
TTCTTCTGGAGGCCGTGGTTGGCTTGTATGGAGCAGCAGACGCGCTACTTCGAGCGGAGGCATCCGGAGC
TTGCAGGATCGCCGCGGCTCCGGGCGTATATGCTCCGCATTGGTCTTGACCAACTCTATCAGAGCTTGGT
TGACGGCAATTTCGATGATGCAGCTTGGGCGCAGGGTCGATGCGACGCAATCGTCCGATCCGGAGCCGGG
ACTGTCGGGCGTACACAAATCGCCCGCAGAAGCGCGGCCGTCTGGACCGATGGCTGTGTAGAAGTACTCG
CCGATAGTGGAAACCGACGCCCCAGCACTCGTCCGAGGGCAAAGGAATAGCACGTACTACGAGATTTCGA
TTCCACCGCCGCCTTCTATGAAAGGTTGGGCTTCGGAATCGTTTTCCGGGACGCCGGCTGGATGATCCTC
CAGCGCGGGGATCTCATGCTGGAGTTCTTCGCCCACCCCAACTTGTTTATTGCAGCTTATAATGGTTACA
AATAAAGCAATAGCATCACAAATTTCACAAATAAAGCATTTTTTTCACTGCATTCTAGTTGTGGTTTGTC
CAAACTCATCAATGTATCTTATCATGTCTGTATACCGTCGACCTCTAGCTAGAGCTTGGCGTAATCATGG
TCATAGCTGTTTCCTGTGTGAAATTGTTATCCGCTCACAATTCCACACAACATACGAGCCGGAAGCATAA
AGTGTAAAGCCTGGGGTGCCTAATGAGTGAGCTAACTCACATTAATTGCGTTGCGCTCACTGCCCGCTTT
CCAGTCGGGAAACCTGTCGTGCCAGCTGCATTAATGAATCGGCCAACGCGCGGGGAGAGGCGGTTTGCGT
ATTGGGCGCTCTTCCGCTTCCTCGCTCACTGACTCGCTGCGCTCGGTCGTTCGGCTGCGGCGAGCGGTAT
CAGCTCACTCAAAGGCGGTAATACGGTTATCCACAGAATCAGGGGATAACGCAGGAAAGAACATGTGAGC
AAAAGGCCAGCAAAAGGCCAGGAACCGTAAAAAGGCCGCGTTGCTGGCGTTTTTCCATAGGCTCCGCCCC
CCTGACGAGCATCACAAAAATCGACGCTCAAGTCAGAGGTGGCGAAACCCGACAGGACTATAAAGATACC
AGGCGTTTCCCCCTGGAAGCTCCCTCGTGCGCTCTCCTGTTCCGACCCTGCCGCTTACCGGATACCTGTC
CGCCTTTCTCCCTTCGGGAAGCGTGGCGCTTTCTCATAGCTCACGCTGTAGGTATCTCAGTTCGGTGTAG
GTCGTTCGCTCCAAGCTGGGCTGTGTGCACGAACCCCCCGTTCAGCCCGACCGCTGCGCCTTATCCGGTA
ACTATCGTCTTGAGTCCAACCCGGTAAGACACGACTTATCGCCACTGGCAGCAGCCACTGGTAACAGGAT
TAGCAGAGCGAGGTATGTAGGCGGTGCTACAGAGTTCTTGAAGTGGTGGCCTAACTACGGCTACACTAGA
AGAACAGTATTTGGTATCTGCGCTCTGCTGAAGCCAGTTACCTTCGGAAAAAGAGTTGGTAGCTCTTGAT
CCGGCAAACAAACCACCGCTGGTAGCGGTGGTTTTTTTGTTTGCAAGCAGCAGATTACGCGCAGAAAAAA
AGGATCTCAAGAAGATCCTTTGATCTTTTCTACGGGGTCTGACGCTCAGTGGAACGAAAACTCACGTTAA
GGGATTTTGGTCATGAGATTATCAAAAAGGATCTTCACCTAGATCCTTTTAAATTAAAAATGAAGTTTTA
AATCAATCTAAAGTATATATGAGTAAACTTGGTCTGACAGTTACCAATGCTTAATCAGTGAGGCACCTAT
CTCAGCGATCTGTCTATTTCGTTCATCCATAGTTGCCTGACTCCCCGTCGTGTAGATAACTACGATACGG
GAGGGCTTACCATCTGGCCCCAGTGCTGCAATGATACCGCGAGACCCACGCTCACCGGCTCCAGATTTAT
CAGCAATAAACCAGCCAGCCGGAAGGGCCGAGCGCAGAAGTGGTCCTGCAACTTTATCCGCCTCCATCCA
GTCTATTAATTGTTGCCGGGAAGCTAGAGTAAGTAGTTCGCCAGTTAATAGTTTGCGCAACGTTGTTGCC
ATTGCTACAGGCATCGTGGTGTCACGCTCGTCGTTTGGTATGGCTTCATTCAGCTCCGGTTCCCAACGAT
CAAGGCGAGTTACATGATCCCCCATGTTGTGCAAAAAAGCGGTTAGCTCCTTCGGTCCTCCGATCGTTGT
CAGAAGTAAGTTGGCCGCAGTGTTATCACTCATGGTTATGGCAGCACTGCATAATTCTCTTACTGTCATG
CCATCCGTAAGATGCTTTTCTGTGACTGGTGAGTACTCAACCAAGTCATTCTGAGAATAGTGTATGCGGC
GACCGAGTTGCTCTTGCCCGGCGTCAATACGGGATAATACCGCGCCACATAGCAGAACTTTAAAAGTGCT
CATCATTGGAAAACGTTCTTCGGGGCGAAAACTCTCAAGGATCTTACCGCTGTTGAGATCCAGTTCGATG
TAACCCACTCGTGCACCCAACTGATCTTCAGCATCTTTTACTTTCACCAGCGTTTCTGGGTGAGCAAAAA
CAGGAAGGCAAAATGCCGCAAAAAAGGGAATAAGGGCGACACGGAAATGTTGAATACTCATACTCTTCCT
TTTTCAATATTATTGAAGCATTTATCAGGGTTATTGTCTCATGAGCGGATACATATTTGAATGTATTTAG
AAAAATAAACAAATAGGGGTTCCGCGCACATTTCCCCGAAAAGTGCCACCTGACGTCGACGGATCGGGAG
ATCTCCCGATCCCCTATGGTGCACTCTCAGTACAATCTGCTCTGATGCCGCATAGTTAAGCCAGTATCTG
CTCCCTGCTTGTGTGTTGGAGGTCGCTGAGTAGTGCGCGAGCAAAATTTAAGCTACAACAAGGCAAGGCT
TGACCGACAATTGCATGAAGAATCTGCTTAGGGTTAGGCGTTTTGCGCTGCTTCGTACGGGCCAGATATA
CGCGTTGACATTGATTATTGACTAGTTATTAATAGTAATCAATTACGGGGTCATTAGTTCATAGCCCATA
TATGGAGTTCCGCGTTACATAACTTACGGTAAATGGCCCGCCTGGCTGACCGCCCAACGACCCCCGCCCA
TTGACGTCAATAATGACGTATGTTCCCATAGTAACGCCAATAGGGACTTTCCATTGACGTCAATGGGTGG
AGTATTTACGGTAAACTGCCCACTTGGCAGTACATCAAGTGTATCATATGCCAAGTACGCCCCCTATTGA
CGTCAATGACGGTAAATGGCCCGCCTGGCATTATGCCCAGTACATGACCTTATGGGACTTTCCTACTTGG
CAGTACATCTACGTATTAGTCATCGCTATTACCATGGTGATGCGGTTTTGGCAGTACATCAATGGGCGTG
GATAGCGGTTTGACTCACGGGGATTTCCAAGTCTCCACCCCATTGACGTCAATGGGAGTTTGTTTTGGCA
CCAAAATCAACGGGACTTTCCAAAATGTCGTAACAACTCCGCCCCATTGACGCAAATGGGCGGTAGGCGT
GTACGGTGGGAGGTCTATATAAGCAGAGCTCTCCCTATCAGTGATAGAGATCTCCCTATCAGTGATAGAG
ATCGTCGACGAGCTCGTTTAGTGAACCGTCAGATCGCCTGGAGACGCCATCCACGCTGTTTTGACCTCCA
TAGAAGACACCGGGACCGATCCAGCCTCCGGACTCTAGCGTTTAAACTTAAGCTTCGCCACCATGGGGTG
CATAAAGTCAAAGGGGAAAGACTCTGCAGGATCCGGAGGTAGTAGTAAAGCCCTTCTCAAAGGTGTGCGA
GATTTCAATCCCATATCCGCCTGTGTCTGCCTCCTGGAAAATAGTTCAGACGGGCACAGCGAAAGGCTCT
TTGGAATCGGCTTCGGGCCGTATATTATTGCTAATCAGAGGTTGTTCCGGCGCAACAACGGAGAGTTGAC
AATAAAGACCATGCACGGTGAATTTAAAGTGAAGAATAGTACCCAACTCCAGATGAAACCAGTGGAGGGG
AGGAACATTATTGTCATAAAAATGGCTAAAGATTTCCCTCCTTTTCCACAAAAATTGAAATTCAGGCAAC
CTACAATCAAAGATCGCGTCTGCATGGTTTCTACGAATTTTCAGCAAAGTAGTGGCTCGAGTGAAAACCT
TTACTTCCAATCAGGCTCGGGCGGCTCTTCACCCGAGGACGAGCTTGCTGCTAATGAAGAGGAGTTGCAG
CAAAATGAACAAAAGTTGGCTCAAATTAAGCAAAAACTTCAAGCTATCAAATACGGTGGTGGAGGCAGTA
GTGAGAACTTGTACTTCCAGAGTGGCTCGAGTGGCAGCTCCCCGGAAGATGAGATCCAGCAACTGGAAGA
AGAAATCGCTCAGCTGGAACAGAAAAACGCAGCGCTGAAAGAGAAAAACCAGGCGCTGAAATACGGTAGT
AGTGGCTCGAGTAAATCAGTCTCCTCCCTCGTGTCCGAATCCTCTCACATCGTTCACAAGGAAGATACCA
GTTTCTGGCAGCATTGGATTACCACAAAAGACGGGCAGTGCGGCTCACCGCTGGTGTCTATCATTGACGG
GAACATTCTGGGAATCCACTCCCTGACACACACCACTAACGGCTCAAACTATTTCGTTGAGTTCCCAGAG
AAGTTCGTAGCTACATATCTGGACGCTGCGGACGGCTGGTGCAAGAACTGGAAATTCAACGCGGACAAGA
TTTCATGGGGTAGTTTCACGCTTGTCGAAGACGCGCCCGAGGACGACTTTATGGCGAAAAAAACCGTGGC
TGCTATTATGGATAGCTAGCTCGAGGAGGGCCCGAACAAAAACTCATCTCAGAAGAGGATCTGAATAGCG
CCGTCGACCATCATCATAATCATCATTGAGTTTAAACCCGCTGATCAGCCTCGACTGTGCCTTCTAGTTG
CCAGCCATCTGTTGTTTGCCCCTCCCCCGTGCCTTCCTTGACCCTGGAAGGTGCCACTCCCACTGTCCTT
TCCTAATAAAATGAGGAAATTGCATCGCATTGTCTGAGTAGGTGTCATTCTATTCTGGGGGGTGGGGTGG
GGCAGGACAGCAAGGGGGAGGATTGGGAAGACAATAGCAGGCATGCTGGGGA
Features (pLannotate 1.2.2; 22 found; start..end, strand, type, name):
     33..56      +  polyA_signal   bGH poly(A) signal (fragment): bovine growth hormone polyadenylation signal
     60..81      +  promoter       SV40 promoter (fragment): SV40 enhancer and early promoter
    102..335     +  rep_origin     f1 ori (fragment) (sequence partly withheld): f1 bacteriophage origin of replication; arrow indicates direction of (+) strand synthesis
    340..387     +  protein_bind   FRT: FLP-mediated recombination occurs in the 8-bp core sequence TCTAGAAA (Turan and Bode, 2011). FLP recombinase from the Saccharomyces cerevisiae 2μ plasmid
    395..1417    +  CDS            HygR: aminoglycoside phosphotransferase from E. coli; aph(4)-Ia; confers resistance to hygromycin
   1427..1552    +  CDS            ble (fragment): BLE_KLEPN - Experimental evidence at protein level: Swiss-Prot protein existence level 1. Binding protein with a strong affinity to the bleomycin family of antibiotics. Binds to CL990; an antimitotic-antibiotic compound. From Klebsiella pneumoniae.
   1547..1668    +  polyA_signal   SV40 poly(A) signal: SV40 polyadenylation signal
   1741..1757    -  protein_bind   lac operator: The lac repressor binds to the lac operator to inhibit transcription in E. coli. This inhibition can be relieved by adding lactose or isopropyl-β-D-thiogalactopyranoside (IPTG). lac repressor encoded by lacI
   1765..1795    -  promoter       lac promoter: promoter for the E. coli lac operon
   1810..1831    -  protein_bind   CAP binding site: CAP binding activates transcription in the presence of cAMP. E. coli catabolite activator protein
   1844..1936    -  CDS            lacI (fragment): lac repressor; lacI; The lac repressor binds to the lac operator to inhibit transcription in E. coli. This inhibition can be relieved by adding lactose or isopropyl-β-D-thiogalactopyranoside (IPTG).
   2119..2707    -  rep_origin     ori: high-copy-number ColE1/pMB1/pBR322/pUC origin of replication
   2878..3738    -  CDS            AmpR: β-lactamase; bla; confers resistance to ampicillin, carbenicillin, and related antibiotics
   3739..3843    -  promoter       AmpR promoter: bla
   3902..3954    -  misc_feature   bom (fragment): basis of mobility region from pBR322
   4104..4483    +  enhancer       CMV enhancer: human cytomegalovirus immediate early enhancer
   4484..4687    +  promoter       CMV promoter: human cytomegalovirus (CMV) immediate early promoter
   4689..4708    +  promoter       PLtetO-1 promoter (fragment): modified phage lambda PL promoter with tet operator sites (Lutz and Bujard, 1997)
   4710..4729    +  promoter       PLtetO-1 promoter (fragment): modified phage lambda PL promoter with tet operator sites (Lutz and Bujard, 1997)
   4737..4770    +  promoter       TRE3GV promoter (fragment): 3rd-generation Tet-responsive promoter that can be activated by binding of Tet-On® 3G, optimized for retroviral and lentiviral vectors
   4911..5930    +  CDS            POLG_TVMV (fragment): Experimental evidence at protein level: Swiss-Prot protein existence level 1. [Nuclear inclusion protein A]: has RNA-binding and proteolytic activities. From Tobacco vein mottling virus (TVMV).
   6042..17      +  polyA_signal   bGH poly(A) signal (across the origin): bovine growth hormone polyadenylation signal
