[The description below was written by a language model from this plasmid's Addgene catalogue record and pLannotate feature annotations shown in this document.]
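Description:
CMVTO-Lyn-nTVMVpmut-tevs-AP4-tevs-P3-cTVMVp is a 6.2 kb mammalian expression plasmid built on the CMVTO-FlpIn backbone. It is maintained in E. coli at high copy through a ColE1/pUC-type origin and selected with ampicillin (AmpR under its own bla promoter). The expression cassette is driven by the CMV enhancer and immediate-early promoter followed by two short tet operator matches (annotated as PLtetO-1/TRE fragments). This is the "TO" arrangement, which permits repression by Tet repressor and induction with tetracycline or doxycycline in TetR-expressing cells, and behaves as a constitutive promoter elsewhere. Transcripts end at a bGH polyadenylation signal. Downstream lies an FRT site directly ahead of a promoterless hygromycin resistance gene with an SV40 poly(A). This layout allows FLP-mediated integration into a Flp-In host cell line, where a genomic promoter activates HygR for selecting stable, single-site integrants.

The synthetic insert, called caged cTVMVP, encodes a membrane-bound, TEV protease-inducible form of a split tobacco vein mottling virus protease (TVMVP). The feature table detects it as one long match to the TVMV polyprotein NIa region. Judging from the construct name, a Lyn membrane-targeting motif is followed by a mutated N-terminal TVMVP fragment, then an AP4 element flanked by TEV protease cleavage sites (tevs), then P3 fused to the C-terminal TVMVP half. These smaller parts are not individually annotated, and the record does not define AP4 and P3. The stated design implies that the mutant N-terminal half occupies, or cages, the C-terminal half until TEV protease cuts the linkers and releases it. The associated publication concerns protease-controlled secretion and display of intercellular signals, so the plasmid likely serves as a component of synthetic protease circuits in mammalian cells.
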