Addgene plasmid #179672: CMVTO-Lyn-nTVMVpmut-tevs-AP4-tevs-P3-cTVMVp
Purpose: Membrane-bound (Lyn) TEVP-inducible caged-cTVMVP
Depositing lab: Xiaojing Gao. Depositing organization: Stanford University. Publication: Protease-controlled secretion and display of intercellular signals. Vlahos AE, Kang J, Aldrete CA, Zhu R, Chong LS, Elowitz MB, Gao XJ. Nat Commun. 2022 Feb 17;13(1):912. doi: 10.1038/s41467-022-28623-y. PubMed 35177637.
Backbone
  Vector backbone: CMVTO-FlpIn
  Vector type: Mammalian Expression
Growth in bacteria
  Bacterial resistance: Ampicillin, 100 μg/mL
  Growth temperature: 37°C
  Growth strain: DH5alpha
  Copy number: High Copy
Gene/Insert
  Gene/Insert name: Caged cTVMVP
  Species: Synthetic
Terms and licenses: Academic/Nonprofit Terms; Industry Terms: Not Available to Industry
How to cite: CMVTO-Lyn-nTVMVpmut-tevs-AP4-tevs-P3-cTVMVp was a gift from Xiaojing Gao (Addgene plasmid # 179672 ; http://n2t.net/addgene:179672 ; RRID:Addgene_179672)
